Addgene plasmid #121478: pEGFP-N1/PD-L1
Purpose: expression of human PD-L1 in mammalian cells
Depositing lab: Mien-Chie Hung. Depositing organization: University of Texas MD Anderson Cancer Center. Publication: Glycosylation and stabilization of programmed death ligand-1 suppresses T-cell activity. Li CW, Lim SO, Xia W, Lee HH, Chan LC, Kuo CW, Khoo KH, Chang SS, Cha JH, Kim T, Hsu JL, Wu Y, Hsu JM, Yamaguchi H, Ding Q, Wang Y, Yao J, Lee CC, Wu HJ, Sahin AA, Allison JP, Yu D, Hortobagyi GN, Hung MC. Nat Commun. 2016 Aug 30;7:12632. doi: 10.1038/ncomms12632. PubMed 27572267.
Backbone
  Vector backbone: pEGFP-N1
  Backbone manufacturer: Clontech
  Backbone size w/o insert (bp): 4700
  Total vector size (bp): 5600
  Vector type: Mammalian Expression
Growth in bacteria
  Bacterial resistance: Kanamycin, 50 μg/mL
  Growth temperature: 37°C
  Growth strain: DH5alpha
  Copy number: Unknown
Gene/Insert
  Gene/Insert name: CD274 (alt name: PD-L1)
  Species: H. sapiens (human)
  Insert size (bp): 900
  GenBank ID: 29126 29126
  Entrez Gene: CD274 (a.k.a. ADMIO5, B7-H, B7H1, PD-L1, PDCD1L1, PDCD1LG1, PDL1, hPD-L1)
  Promoter: CMV
  Tag / fusion protein: EGFP (C terminal on backbone)
  Cloning method: Restriction Enzyme; 5′ cloning site XhoI (not destroyed); 3′ cloning site EcoRI (not destroyed)
  Sequencing primers: 5′ pCMVF
Terms and licenses: Academic/Nonprofit Terms; Industry Terms: Not Available to Industry
How to cite: pEGFP-N1/PD-L1 was a gift from Mien-Chie Hung (Addgene plasmid # 121478 ; http://n2t.net/addgene:121478 ; RRID:Addgene_121478)
