[The description below was written by a language model from this plasmid's Addgene catalogue record and pLannotate feature annotations shown in this document.]
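Description:
pEGFP-N1/PD-L1 is a mammalian expression plasmid of about 5.6 kb built on the Clontech pEGFP-N1 backbone, designed to express human PD-L1 (CD274, also called B7-H1) as a fusion to EGFP. The roughly 900 bp CD274 coding sequence was inserted between the XhoI and EcoRI sites of the multiple cloning site, both of which remain intact. This places it downstream of the human cytomegalovirus immediate early enhancer and promoter and upstream of the backbone's EGFP open reading frame. The record lists EGFP as a C-terminal tag, so the expected product is PD-L1 joined through a short linker encoded by residual polylinker sequence to mammalian codon-optimized EGFP. The transcript is terminated by the SV40 polyadenylation signal.

The plasmid replicates in E. coli from a high-copy ColE1/pUC-type origin and also carries an f1 phage origin, which can support single-stranded DNA production. Selection relies on a single Tn5 aminoglycoside phosphotransferase (NeoR/KanR) gene with an HSV TK polyadenylation signal. It is driven by a bacterial bla-type promoter for kanamycin resistance in bacteria and by the SV40 enhancer/early promoter for G418 selection in mammalian cells. The short large T antigen, ble and bGH poly(A) fragments in the annotation appear to be partial matches to backbone sequence rather than functional elements.

The stated purpose is expression of human PD-L1 in mammalian cells. The fluorescent fusion allows the immune checkpoint ligand's expression, localization and abundance to be followed, which fits the associated work on PD-L1 glycosylation and protein stabilization.
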