Features (pLannotate 1.2.2; 16 found; start..end, strand, type, name):
      1..589     +  rep_origin     ori: high-copy-number ColE1/pMB1/pBR322/pUC origin of replication
    764..1067    +  enhancer       CMV enhancer: human cytomegalovirus immediate early enhancer
   1068..1271    +  promoter       CMV promoter: human cytomegalovirus (CMV) immediate early promoter
   1294..1321    +  misc_feature   MCS (fragment): multiple cloning site
   1322..2191    +  CDS            CD274: PD1L1_HUMAN - Also known as B7H1, PDCD1L1, PDCD1LG1, PDL1. Experimental evidence at protein level: Swiss-Prot protein existence level 1. The PDCD1-mediated inhibitory pathway is exploited by tumors to attenuate anti-tumor immunity and escape destruction by the immune system, thereby facilitating tumor survival (PubMed:28813417, PubMed:28813410). The interaction with PDCD1/PD-1 inhibits cytotoxic T lymphocytes (CTLs) effector function (By similarity). The blockage of the PDCD1-mediated pathway results in the reversal of the exhausted T- cell phenotype and the normalization of the anti-tumor res
   2193..2229    +  misc_feature   MCS (fragment): multiple cloning site
   2243..2962    +  CDS            EGFP: the original enhanced GFP (Yang et al., 1996) mammalian codon-optimized
   2979..3062    +  CDS            large T antigen (fragment): large T antigen from SV40 (simian virus 40)
   3085..3206    +  polyA_signal   SV40 poly(A) signal: SV40 polyadenylation signal
   3240..3668    -  rep_origin     f1 ori (sequence partly withheld): f1 bacteriophage origin of replication; arrow indicates direction of (+) strand synthesis
   3695..3799    +  promoter       AmpR promoter: bla
   3801..4158    +  promoter       SV40 promoter: SV40 enhancer and early promoter
   4193..4987    +  CDS            NeoR/KanR: aminoglycoside phosphotransferase from Tn5; aph(3')-II (or nptII); confers resistance to neomycin, kanamycin, and G418 (Geneticin®)
   5008..5160    +  CDS            ble (fragment): BLE_KLEPN - Experimental evidence at protein level: Swiss-Prot protein existence level 1. Binding protein with a strong affinity to the bleomycin family of antibiotics. Binds to CL990; an antimitotic-antibiotic compound. From Klebsiella pneumoniae.
   5219..5266    +  polyA_signal   HSV TK poly(A) signal: herpes simplex virus thymidine kinase polyadenylation signal (Cole and Stacy, 1985)
   5357..5373    -  polyA_signal   bGH poly(A) signal (fragment): bovine growth hormone polyadenylation signal
>Addgene plasmid #121478 | pEGFP-N1/PD-L1 | addgene full sequence | sequence record 268085 | Addgene NGS Result
TTGAGATCCTTTTTTTCTGCGCGTAATCTGCTGCTTGCAAACAAAAAAACCACCGCTACCAGCGGTGGTT
TGTTTGCCGGATCAAGAGCTACCAACTCTTTTTCCGAAGGTAACTGGCTTCAGCAGAGCGCAGATACCAA
ATACTGTTCTTCTAGTGTAGCCGTAGTTAGGCCACCACTTCAAGAACTCTGTAGCACCGCCTACATACCT
CGCTCTGCTAATCCTGTTACCAGTGGCTGCTGCCAGTGGCGATAAGTCGTGTCTTACCGGGTTGGACTCA
AGACGATAGTTACCGGATAAGGCGCAGCGGTCGGGCTGAACGGGGGGTTCGTGCACACAGCCCAGCTTGG
AGCGAACGACCTACACCGAACTGAGATACCTACAGCGTGAGCTATGAGAAAGCGCCACGCTTCCCGAAGG
GAGAAAGGCGGACAGGTATCCGGTAAGCGGCAGGGTCGGAACAGGAGAGCGCACGAGGGAGCTTCCAGGG
GGAAACGCCTGGTATCTTTATAGTCCTGTCGGGTTTCGCCACCTCTGACTTGAGCGTCGATTTTTGTGAT
GCTCGTCAGGGGGGCGGAGCCTATGGAAAAACGCCAGCAACGCGGCCTTTTTACGGTTCCTGGCCTTTTG
CTGGCCTTTTGCTCACATGTTCTTTCCTGCGTTATCCCCTGATTCTGTGGATAACCGTATTACCGCCATG
CATTAGTTATTAATAGTAATCAATTACGGGGTCATTAGTTCATAGCCCATATATGGAGTTCCGCGTTACA
TAACTTACGGTAAATGGCCCGCCTGGCTGACCGCCCAACGACCCCCGCCCATTGACGTCAATAATGACGT
ATGTTCCCATAGTAACGCCAATAGGGACTTTCCATTGACGTCAATGGGTGGAGTATTTACGGTAAACTGC
CCACTTGGCAGTACATCAAGTGTATCATATGCCAAGTACGCCCCCTATTGACGTCAATGACGGTAAATGG
CCCGCCTGGCATTATGCCCAGTACATGACCTTATGGGACTTTCCTACTTGGCAGTACATCTACGTATTAG
TCATCGCTATTACCATGGTGATGCGGTTTTGGCAGTACATCAATGGGCGTGGATAGCGGTTTGACTCACG
GGGATTTCCAAGTCTCCACCCCATTGACGTCAATGGGAGTTTGTTTTGGCACCAAAATCAACGGGACTTT
CCAAAATGTCGTAACAACTCCGCCCCATTGACGCAAATGGGCGGTAGGCGTGTACGGTGGGAGGTCTATA
TAAGCAGAGCTGGTTTAGTGAACCGTCAGATCCGCTAGCGCTACCGGACTCAGATCTCGAGATGAGGATA
TTTGCTGTCTTTATATTCATGACCTACTGGCATTTGCTGAACGCATTTACTGTCACGGTTCCCAAGGACC
TATATGTGGTAGAGTATGGTAGCAATATGACAATTGAATGCAAATTCCCAGTAGAAAAACAATTAGACCT
GGCTGCACTAATTGTCTATTGGGAAATGGAGGATAAGAACATTATTCAATTTGTGCATGGAGAGGAAGAC
CTGAAGGTTCAGCATAGTAGCTACAGACAGAGGGCCCGGCTGTTGAAGGACCAGCTCTCCCTGGGAAATG
CTGCACTTCAGATCACAGATGTGAAATTGCAGGATGCAGGGGTGTACCGCTGCATGATCAGCTATGGTGG
TGCCGACTACAAGCGAATTACTGTGAAAGTCAATGCCCCATACAACAAAATCAACCAAAGAATTTTGGTT
GTGGATCCAGTCACCTCTGAACATGAACTGACATGTCAGGCTGAGGGCTACCCCAAGGCCGAAGTCATCT
GGACAAGCAGTGACCATCAAGTCCTGAGTGGTAAGACCACCACCACCAATTCCAAGAGAGAGGAGAAGCT
TTTCAATGTGACCAGCACACTGAGAATCAACACAACAACTAATGAGATTTTCTACTGCACTTTTAGGAGA
TTAGATCCTGAGGAAAACCATACAGCTGAATTGGTCATCCCAGAACTACCTCTGGCACATCCTCCAAATG
AAAGGACTCACTTGGTAATTCTGGGAGCCATCTTATTATGCCTTGGTGTAGCACTGACATTCATCTTCCG
TTTAAGAAAAGGGAGAATGATGGATGTGAAAAAATGTGGCATCCAAGATACAAACTCAAAGAAGCAAAGT
GATACACATTTGGAGGAGACGGGAATTCTGCAGTCGACGGTACCGCGGGCCCGGGATCCACCGGTCGCCA
CCATGGTGAGCAAGGGCGAGGAGCTGTTCACCGGGGTGGTGCCCATCCTGGTCGAGCTGGACGGCGACGT
AAACGGCCACAAGTTCAGCGTGTCCGGCGAGGGCGAGGGCGATGCCACCTACGGCAAGCTGACCCTGAAG
TTCATCTGCACCACCGGCAAGCTGCCCGTGCCCTGGCCCACCCTCGTGACCACCCTGACCTACGGCGTGC
AGTGCTTCAGCCGCTACCCCGACCACATGAAGCAGCACGACTTCTTCAAGTCCGCCATGCCCGAAGGCTA
CGTCCAGGAGCGCACCATCTTCTTCAAGGACGACGGCAACTACAAGACCCGCGCCGAGGTGAAGTTCGAG
GGCGACACCCTGGTGAACCGCATCGAGCTGAAGGGCATCGACTTCAAGGAGGACGGCAACATCCTGGGGC
ACAAGCTGGAGTACAACTACAACAGCCACAACGTCTATATCATGGCCGACAAGCAGAAGAACGGCATCAA
GGTGAACTTCAAGATCCGCCACAACATCGAGGACGGCAGCGTGCAGCTCGCCGACCACTACCAGCAGAAC
ACCCCCATCGGCGACGGCCCCGTGCTGCTGCCCGACAACCACTACCTGAGCACCCAGTCCGCCCTGAGCA
AAGACCCCAACGAGAAGCGCGATCACATGGTCCTGCTGGAGTTCGTGACCGCCGCCGGGATCACTCTCGG
CATGGACGAGCTGTACAAGTAAAGCGGCCGCGACTCTAGATCATAATCAGCCATACCACATTTGTAGAGG
TTTTACTTGCTTTAAAAAACCTCCCACACCTCCCCCTGAACCTGAAACATAAAATGAATGCAATTGTTGT
TGTTAACTTGTTTATTGCAGCTTATAATGGTTACAAATAAAGCAATAGCATCACAAATTTCACAAATAAA
GCATTTTTTTCACTGCATTCTAGTTGTGGTTTGTCCAAACTCATCAATGTATCTTAAGGCGTAAATTGTA
AGCGTTAATATTTTGTTAAAATTCGCGTTAAATTTTTGTTAAATCAGCTCATTTTTTAACCAATAGGCCG
AAATCGGCAAAATCCCTTATAAATCAAAAGAATAGACCGAGATAGGGT
[37 nt withheld, positions 3339-3375]
AAAGAACGTGGACTCCAACGTCAAAGG
[49 nt withheld, positions 3403-3451]
T
[91 nt withheld, positions 3453-3543]
G
[124 nt withheld, positions 3545-3668]
CAGGTGGCACTTTTCGGGGAAATGTGCGCGGAACCCCTATTTGTTTATTTTTCTAAATACATTCAAATAT
GTATCCGCTCATGAGACAATAACCCTGATAAATGCTTCAATAATATTGAAAAAGGAAGAGTCCTGAGGCG
GAAAGAACCAGCTGTGGAATGTGTGTCAGTTAGGGTGTGGAAAGTCCCCAGGCTCCCCAGCAGGCAGAAG
TATGCAAAGCATGCATCTCAATTAGTCAGCAACCAGGTGTGGAAAGTCCCCAGGCTCCCCAGCAGGCAGA
AGTATGCAAAGCATGCATCTCAATTAGTCAGCAACCATAGTCCCGCCCCTAACTCCGCCCATCCCGCCCC
TAACTCCGCCCAGTTCCGCCCATTCTCCGCCCCATGGCTGACTAATTTTTTTTATTTATGCAGAGGCCGA
GGCCGCCTCGGCCTCTGAGCTATTCCAGAAGTAGTGAGGAGGCTTTTTTGGAGGCCTAGGCTTTTGCAAA
GATCGATCAAGAGACAGGATGAGGATCGTTTCGCATGATTGAACAAGATGGATTGCACGCAGGTTCTCCG
GCCGCTTGGGTGGAGAGGCTATTCGGCTATGACTGGGCACAACAGACAATCGGCTGCTCTGATGCCGCCG
TGTTCCGGCTGTCAGCGCAGGGGCGCCCGGTTCTTTTTGTCAAGACCGACCTGTCCGGTGCCCTGAATGA
ACTGCAAGACGAGGCAGCGCGGCTATCGTGGCTGGCCACGACGGGCGTTCCTTGCGCAGCTGTGCTCGAC
GTTGTCACTGAAGCGGGAAGGGACTGGCTGCTATTGGGCGAAGTGCCGGGGCAGGATCTCCTGTCATCTC
ACCTTGCTCCTGCCGAGAAAGTATCCATCATGGCTGATGCAATGCGGCGGCTGCATACGCTTGATCCGGC
TACCTGCCCATTCGACCACCAAGCGAAACATCGCATCGAGCGAGCACGTACTCGGATGGAAGCCGGTCTT
GTCGATCAGGATGATCTGGACGAAGAGCATCAGGGGCTCGCGCCAGCCGAACTGTTCGCCAGGCTCAAGG
CGAGCATGCCCGACGGCGAGGATCTCGTCGTGACCCATGGCGATGCCTGCTTGCCGAATATCATGGTGGA
AAATGGCCGCTTTTCTGGATTCATCGACTGTGGCCGGCTGGGTGTGGCGGACCGCTATCAGGACATAGCG
TTGGCTACCCGTGATATTGCTGAAGAGCTTGGCGGCGAATGGGCTGACCGCTTCCTCGTGCTTTACGGTA
TCGCCGCTCCCGATTCGCAGCGCATCGCCTTCTATCGCCTTCTTGACGAGTTCTTCTGAGCGGGACTCTG
GGGTTCGAAATGACCGACCAAGCGACGCCCAACCTGCCATCACGAGATTTCGATTCCACCGCCGCCTTCT
ATGAAAGGTTGGGCTTCGGAATCGTTTTCCGGGACGCCGGCTGGATGATCCTCCAGCGCGGGGATCTCAT
GCTGGAGTTCTTCGCCCACCCTAGGGGGAGGCTAACTGAAACACGGAAGGAGACAATACCGGAAGGAACC
CGCGCTATGACGGCAATAAAAAGACAGAATAAAACGCACGGTGTTGGGTCGTTTGTTCATAAACGCGGGG
TTCGGTCCCAGGGCTGGCACTCTGTCGATACCCCACCGAGACCCCATTGGGGCCAATACGCCCGCGTTTC
TTCCTTTTCCCCACCCCACCCCCCAAGTTCGGGTGAAGGCCCAGGGCTCGCAGCCAACGTCGGGGCGGCA
GGCCCTGCCATAGCCTCAGGTTACTCATATATACTTTAGATTGATTTAAAACTTCATTTTTAATTTAAAA
GGATCTAGGTGAAGATCCTTTTTGATAATCTCATGACCAAAATCCCTTAACGTGAGTTTTCGTTCCACTG
AGCGTCAGACCCCGTAGAAAAGATCAAAGGATCTTC
